>Addgene plasmid #106757 | gh97 | addgene full sequence | sequence record 221084 | Addgene Assembled Full Sequence
CTAAATTGTAAGCGTTAATATTTTGTTAAAATTCGCGTTAAATTTTTGTTAAATCAGCTCATTTTTTAAC
CAATAGGCCGAAATCGGCAAAATCCCTTATAAATCAAAAGAATAGACCGAGATAGGGTTGAGTGGCCGCT
ACAGGGCGCTCCCATTCGCCATTCAGGCTGCGCAACTGTTGGGAAGGGCGTTTCGGTGCGGGCCTCTTCG
CTATTACGCCAGCTGGCGAAAGGGGGATGTGCTGCAAGGCGATTAAGTTGGGTAACGCCAGGGTTTTCCC
AGTCACGACGTTGTAAAACGACGGCCAGTGAGCGCGACGTAATACGACTCACTATAGGGCGAATTGGCGG
AAGGCCGTCAAGGCCACGTGTCTTGTCCAGAGCTCGATATCGAATTCGAGGGCCTATTTCCCATGATTCC
TTCATATTTGCATATACGATACAAGGCTGTTAGAGAGATAATTGGAATTAATTTGACTGTAAACACAAAG
ATATTAGTACAAAATACGTGACGTAGAAAGTAATAATTTCTTGGGTAGTTTGCAGTTTTAAAATTATGTT
TTAAAATGGACTATCATATGCTTACCGTAACTTGAAAGTATTTCGATTTCTTGGCTTTATATATCTTGTG
GAAAGGACGAAACACCGGAAGGCTTCAACCTGCGCAGTTTTAAAGCTAAAAATAACAAGTTAAAATAAGG
GTAATCCGTTATCAACTTGAAAAAGTGGCACCGAGTCGGTGCTTTTTTTGGTACCTGGAGCACAAGACTG
GCCTCATGGGCCTTCCGCTCACTGCCCGCTTTCCAGTCGGGAAACCTGACGTGCCAGCTGCATTAACATG
GTCATACCTGTTTCCTTGCGTATTGGGCGCTCTCCGCTTCCTCGCTCACTGACTCGCTGCGCTCGGTCGT
TCGGGTAAAGCCTGGGGTGCCTAATGAGCAAAAGGCCAGCAAAAGGCCAGGAACCGTAAAAAGGCCGCGT
TGCTGGCGTTTTTCCATAGGCTCCGCCCCCCTGACGAGCATCACAAAAATCGACGCTCAAGTCAGAGGTG
GCGAAACCCGACAGGACTATAAAGATACCAGGCGTTTCCCCCTGGAAGCTCCCTCGTGCGCTCTCCTGTT
CCGACCCTGCCGCTTACCGGATACCTGTCCGCCTTTCTCCCTTCGGGAAGCGTGGCGCTTTCTCATAGCT
CACGCTGTAGGTATCTCAGTTCGGTGTAGGTCGTTCGCTCCAAGCTGGGCTGTGTGCACGAACCCCCCGT
TCAGCCCGACCGCTGCGCCTTATCCGGTAACTATCGTCTTGAGTCCAACCCGGTAAGACACGACTTATCG
CCACTGGCAGCAGCCACTGGTAACAGGATTAGCAGAGCGAGGTATGTAGGCGGTGCTACAGAGTTCTTGA
AGTGGTGGCCTAACTACGGCTACACTAGAAGAACAGTATTTGGTATCTGCGCTCTGCTGAAGCCAGTTAC
CTTCGGAAAAAGAGTTGGTAGCTCTTGATCCGGCAAACAAACCACCGCTGGTAGCGGTGGTTTTTTTGTT
TGCAAGCAGCAGATTACGCGCAGAAAAAAAGGATCTCAAGAAGATCCTTTGATCTTTTCTACGGGGTCTG
ACGCTCAGTGGAACGAAAACTCACGTTAAGGGATTTTGGTCATGAGATTATCAAAAAGGATCTTCACCTA
GATCCTTTTAAATTAAAAATGAAGTTTTAAATCAATCTAAAGTATATATGAGTAAACTTGGTCTGACAGT
TACCAATGCTTAATCAGTGAGGCACCTATCTCAGCGATCTGTCTATTTCGTTCATCCATAGTTGCCTGAC
TCCCCGTCGTGTAGATAACTACGATACGGGAGGGCTTACCATCTGGCCCCAGTGCTGCAATGATACCGCG
AGAACCACGCTCACCGGCTCCAGATTTATCAGCAATAAACCAGCCAGCCGGAAGGGCCGAGCGCAGAAGT
GGTCCTGCAACTTTATCCGCCTCCATCCAGTCTATTAATTGTTGCCGGGAAGCTAGAGTAAGTAGTTCGC
CAGTTAATAGTTTGCGCAACGTTGTTGCCATTGCTACAGGCATCGTGGTGTCACGCTCGTCGTTTGGTAT
GGCTTCATTCAGCTCCGGTTCCCAACGATCAAGGCGAGTTACATGATCCCCCATGTTGTGCAAAAAAGCG
GTTAGCTCCTTCGGTCCTCCGATCGTTGTCAGAAGTAAGTTGGCCGCAGTGTTATCACTCATGGTTATGG
CAGCACTGCATAATTCTCTTACTGTCATGCCATCCGTAAGATGCTTTTCTGTGACTGGTGAGTACTCAAC
CAAGTCATTCTGAGAATAGTGTATGCGGCGACCGAGTTGCTCTTGCCCGGCGTCAATACGGGATAATACC
GCGCCACATAGCAGAACTTTAAAAGTGCTCATCATTGGAAAACGTTCTTCGGGGCGAAAACTCTCAAGGA
TCTTACCGCTGTTGAGATCCAGTTCGATGTAACCCACTCGTGCACCCAACTGATCTTCAGCATCTTTTAC
TTTCACCAGCGTTTCTGGGTGAGCAAAAACAGGAAGGCAAAATGCCGCAAAAAAGGGAATAAGGGCGACA
CGGAAATGTTGAATACTCATACTCTTCCTTTTTCAATATTATTGAAGCATTTATCAGGGTTATTGTCTCA
TGAGCGGATACATATTTGAATGTATTTAGAAAAATAAACAAATAGGGGTTCCGCGCACATTTCCCCGAAA
AGTGCCAC
Features (pLannotate 1.2.2; 10 found; start..end, strand, type, name):
      3..134     -  rep_origin     M13 ori (fragment): M13 bacteriophage origin of replication; arrow indicates direction of (+) strand synthesis
    155..311     -  CDS            lacZα (fragment): LacZα fragment of β-galactosidase; lacZ fragment
    320..338     +  promoter       T7 promoter: promoter for bacteriophage T7 RNA polymerase
    398..638     +  promoter       U6 promoter: RNA polymerase III promoter for human U6 snRNA
    686..742     +  misc_RNA       tracrRNA (fragment): trans-activating CRISPR RNA for the Streptococcus pyogenes CRISPR/Cas9 system
    789..836     -  CDS            lacI (fragment): lac repressor; lacI; The lac repressor binds to the lac operator to inhibit transcription in E. coli. This inhibition can be relieved by adding lactose or isopropyl-β-D-thiogalactopyranoside (IPTG).
    873..913     -  rep_origin     RSF ori (fragment): Plasmids containing the RSF 1030 origin of replication can be propagated in E. coli cells that contain additional plasmids with compatible origins.
    991..1579    -  rep_origin     ori: high-copy-number ColE1/pMB1/pBR322/pUC origin of replication
   1750..2610    -  CDS            AmpR: β-lactamase; bla; confers resistance to ampicillin, carbenicillin, and related antibiotics
   2611..2715    -  promoter       AmpR promoter: bla
