[The description below was written by a language model from this plasmid's Addgene catalogue record and pLannotate feature annotations shown in this document.]
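Description:
gh97 is a small (about 2.7 kb) mammalian expression plasmid that produces a single guide RNA directed against human POFUT2 (also known as C21orf80 or FUT13). It is built on the EPB104 gRNA backbone and belongs to a validated guide RNA library covering the human glycosyltransferase genes. In bacteria it is maintained as a high-copy plasmid through a ColE1/pUC-type origin and selected with ampicillin through the β-lactamase gene and its native promoter.

The functional cassette consists of a human U6 promoter, an RNA polymerase III promoter suited to short, uncapped transcripts. It is followed by a gap where the 20-nucleotide POFUT2-targeting spacer presumably lies, and then by a fragment annotated as the Streptococcus pyogenes tracrRNA, which corresponds to the guide scaffold that binds Cas9. The plasmid carries no Cas9 coding sequence and no mammalian selection marker or reporter in the annotated features, so the nuclease must be supplied separately, for instance from a co-transfected plasmid or a Cas9-expressing cell line. A T7 promoter lies upstream of the U6 element and serves as a sequencing primer site according to the record.

The remaining annotations are short fragments of an M13 origin, lacZα, lacI and an RSF origin. These appear to be remnants of the parental cloning vector, or partial matches, rather than functional parts. The insert was introduced by restriction cloning, but the sites used are not recorded. The construct is intended for CRISPR/Cas9 targeting of POFUT2 in human cells, for example to knock out the gene in glycosylation studies.
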