Addgene plasmid #106757: gh97
Purpose: expression of gRNA targeting POFUT2
Depositing lab: Eric-Paul Bennett. Depositing organization: University of Copenhagen. Publication: A validated gRNA library for CRISPR/Cas9 targeting of the human glycosyltransferase genome. Narimatsu Y, Joshi HJ, Zhang Y, Gomes C, Chen YH, Lorenzetti F, Furukawa S, Schjoldager K, Hansen L, Clausen H, Bennett EP, Wandall HH. Glycobiology. 2018 Jan 5. pii: 4791732. doi: 10.1093/glycob/cwx101. PubMed 29315387.
Backbone
  Vector backbone: EPB104
  Backbone manufacturer: Eric-Paul Bennett (Addgene plasmid # 68369)
  Backbone size w/o insert (bp): 2376
  Vector type: Mammalian Expression
Growth in bacteria
  Bacterial resistance: Ampicillin, 100 μg/mL
  Growth temperature: 37°C
  Growth strain: DH5alpha
  Copy number: High Copy
Gene/Insert
  Gene/Insert name: POFUT2
  gRNA/shRNA sequence: GGAAGGCTTCAACCTGCGCA
  Species: H. sapiens (human)
  Entrez Gene: POFUT2 (a.k.a. C21orf80, FUT13)
  Cloning method: Restriction Enzyme; 5′ cloning site unknown (unknown if destroyed); 3′ cloning site unknown (unknown if destroyed)
  Sequencing primers: 5′ T7NP
Terms and licenses: Academic/Nonprofit Terms; Industry Terms: Not Available to Industry
How to cite: gh97 was a gift from Eric-Paul Bennett (Addgene plasmid # 106757 ; http://n2t.net/addgene:106757 ; RRID:Addgene_106757)
