>Addgene plasmid #106757 | gh97 | addgene partial sequence | sequence record 221085 | hU6-F 5'-GAGGGCCTATTTCCCATGATT-3'
AATTGGAATTAATTTGACTGTAAACACAAAGATATTAGTACAAAATACGTGACGTAGAAAGTAATAATTT
CTTGGGTAGTTTGCAGTTTTAAAATTATGTTTTAAAATGGACTATCATATGCTTACCGTAACTTGAAAGT
ATTTCGATTTCTTGGCTTTATATATCTTGTGGAAAGGACGAAACACCGGAAGGCTTCAACCTGCGCAGTT
TTAAAGCTAAAAATAACAAGTTAAAATAAGGGTAATCCGTTATCAACTTGAAAAAGTGGCACCGAGTCGG
TGCTTTTTTTGGTACCTGGAGCACAAGACTGGCCTCATGGGCCTTCCGCTCACTGCCCGCTTTCCAGTCG
GGAAACCTGACGTGCCAGCTGCATTAACATGGTCATACCTGTTTCCTTGCGTATTGGGCGCTCTCCGCTT
CCTCGCTCACTGACTCGCTGCGCTCGGTCGTTCGGGTAAAGCCTGGGGTGCCTAATGAGCAAAAGGCCAG
CAAAAGGCCAGGAACCGTAAAAAGGCCGCGTTGCTGGCGTTTTTCCATAGGCTCCGCCCCCCTGACGAGC
ATCACAAAAATCGACGCTCAAGTCAGAGGTGGCGAAACCCGACAGGACTATAAAGATACCAGGCGTTTCC
CCCTGGAAGCTCCCTCGTGCGCTCTCCTGTTCCGACCCTGCCGCTTACCGGATACCTGTCCGCCTTTCTC
CCTTCGGGAAGCGTGGCGCTTTCTCATAGCTCACGCTGTA
